Addgene plasmid #129835: pRDAX-332 N-Tag miRFP670[2] L10 {Esp3I(2x)} EGFP
Purpose: PPI (BiFC/TriFC) assay vector
Depositing lab: Gary Lewin. Depositing organization: Max-Delbrueck-Centrum fuer Molekulare Medizin (MDC).
Backbone
  Vector backbone: custom built
  Vector type: Mammalian Expression
Growth in bacteria
  Bacterial resistance: Ampicillin, 100 μg/mL
  Growth temperature: 37°C
  Growth strain: DH5alpha
  Copy number: High Copy
Gene/Insert
  Gene/Insert name: miRFP670
  Species: M. musculus (mouse)
  Cloning method: Restriction Enzyme; 5′ cloning site unknown (unknown if destroyed); 3′ cloning site unknown (unknown if destroyed)
Terms and licenses: Academic/Nonprofit Terms; Industry Terms: Not Available to Industry
How to cite: pRDAX-332 N-Tag miRFP670[2] L10 {Esp3I(2x)} EGFP was a gift from Gary Lewin (Addgene plasmid # 129835 ; http://n2t.net/addgene:129835 ; RRID:Addgene_129835)
