[The description below was written by a language model from this plasmid's Addgene catalogue record and pLannotate feature annotations shown in this document.]
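Description:
pRDAX-332 N-Tag miRFP670[2] L10 {Esp3I(2x)} EGFP is a custom-built mammalian expression plasmid of about 6.5 kb, designed as an acceptor vector for protein–protein interaction assays based on bimolecular or trimolecular fluorescence complementation (BiFC/TriFC). It is propagated in E. coli as a high-copy plasmid through a ColE1/pUC-type origin and selected with ampicillin via the β-lactamase gene and its native promoter.

The expression unit is driven by the human CMV immediate-early enhancer and promoter, followed by a chimeric β-globin/immunoglobulin intron that promotes efficient processing of the transcript. Downstream lies a partial coding sequence of the near-infrared, biliverdin-dependent fluorescent protein miRFP670 (annotated as an emiRFP670 fragment). The "[2]" in the name suggests this is the second of the split halves used for complementation. The name also indicates that the fragment acts as an N-terminal tag joined through a linker ("L10") to a pair of Esp3I sites. These type IIS sites would allow a gene of interest to be inserted in frame, although neither the linker nor the sites are annotated in the feature table. The catalogue lists mouse as the insert species, whereas the annotation traces the protein to a Rhodopseudomonas palustris bacterial phytochrome.

An EMCV IRES then directs translation of EGFP from the same transcript, marking transfected cells independently of any complementation signal. A second copy of the chimeric intron, a WPRE and the bGH polyadenylation signal complete the cassette, and a β-globin fragment with a rabbit β-globin poly(A) signal lies further downstream. Near-infrared fluorescence is expected only when the fused protein brings this fragment together with a complementary miRFP670 fragment carried on a partner construct.
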