Features (pLannotate 1.2.2; 16 found; start..end, strand, type, name):
    155..532     +  enhancer       CMV enhancer: human cytomegalovirus immediate early enhancer
    534..733     +  promoter       CMV promoter: human cytomegalovirus (CMV) immediate early promoter
    872..1004    +  intron         chimeric intron: chimera between introns from human β-globin and immunoglobulin heavy chain genes
   1031..1609    +  CDS            emiRFP670 (fragment): emiRFP670 is a basic (constitutively fluorescent) near ir fluorescent protein published in 2020, derived from Rhodopseudomonas palustris. It has low acid sensitivity. It requires the cofactor biliverdin for fluorescence.
   1681..2267    +  misc_feature   IRES2: internal ribosome entry site (IRES) of the encephalomyocarditis virus (EMCV)
   2268..2987    +  CDS            EGFP: the original enhanced GFP (Yang et al., 1996) mammalian codon-optimized
   3033..3165    +  intron         chimeric intron: chimera between introns from human β-globin and immunoglobulin heavy chain genes
   3174..3762    +  misc_feature   WPRE: woodchuck hepatitis virus posttranscriptional regulatory element
   3766..3782    +  misc_feature   MCS (fragment): pUC18/19 multiple cloning site
   3795..3906    +  polyA_signal   bGH poly(A) signal: bovine growth hormone polyadenylation signal
   4002..4020    -  promoter       T3 promoter: promoter for bacteriophage T3 RNA polymerase
   4079..4153    +  CDS            HBB (fragment): HBB_PONPY - Experimental evidence at transcript level: Swiss-Prot protein existence level 2. Involved in oxygen transport from the lung to the various peripheral tissues. From Pongo pygmaeus (Bornean orangutan).
   4224..4279    +  polyA_signal   β-globin poly(A) signal: rabbit β-globin polyadenylation signal (Gil and Proudfoot, 1987)
   4658..5246    -  rep_origin     ori: high-copy-number ColE1/pMB1/pBR322/pUC origin of replication
   5417..6277    -  CDS            AmpR: β-lactamase; bla; confers resistance to ampicillin, carbenicillin, and related antibiotics
   6278..6382    -  promoter       AmpR promoter: bla
>Addgene plasmid #129835 | pRDAX-332 N-Tag miRFP670[2] L10 {Esp3I(2x)} EGFP | depositor full sequence | sequence record 249213 | Full Sequence
GCCTGCCTCCAGGCCTCAATATTGGCCATTAGCCATATTATTCATTGGTTATATAGCATAAATCAATATT
GGCTATTGGCCATTGCATACGTTGTATCTATATCATAATATGTACATTTATATTGGCTCATGTCCAATAT
GACCGCCATGTTGGCATTGATTATTGACTAGTTATTAATAGTAATCAATTACGGGGTCATTAGTTCATAG
CCCATATATGGAGTTCCGCGTTACATAACTTACGGTAAATGGCCCGCCTGGCTGACCGCCCAACGACCCC
CGCCCATTGACGTCAATAATGACGTATGTTCCCATAGTAACGCCAATAGGGACTTTCCATTGACGTCAAT
GGGTGGAGTATTTACGGTAAACTGCCCACTTGGCAGTACATCAAGTGTATCATATGCCAAGTCCGCCCCC
TATTGACGTCAATGACGGTAAATGGCCCGCCTGGCATTATGCCCAGTACATGACCTTACGGGACTTTCCT
ACTTGGCAGTACATCTACGTATTAGTCATCGCTATTACCATGGTGATGCGGTTTTGGCAGTACACCAATG
GGCGTGGATAGCGGTTTGACTCACGGGGATTTCCAAGTCTCCACCCCATTGACGTCAATGGGAGTTTGTT
TTGGCACCAAAATCAACGGGACTTTCCAAAATGTCGTAATAACCCCGCCCCGTTGACGCAAATGGGCGGT
AGGCGTGTACGGTGGGAGGTCTATATAAGCAGAGCTCGTTTAGTGAACCGTCAGATCACTAGAAGCTTTA
TTGCGGTAGTTTATCACAGTTAAATTGCTAACGCAGTCAGTGCTTCTGACACAACAGTCTCGAACTTAAG
CTGCAGAAGTTGGTCGTGAGGCACTGGGCAGGTAAGTATCAAGGTTACAAGACAGGTTTAAGGAGACCAA
TAGAAACTGGGCTTGTCGAGACAGAGAAGACTCTTGCGTTTCTGATAGGCACCTATTGGTCTTACTGACA
TCCACTTTGCCTTTCTCTCCACAGGTGTCCACTCCCAGGCCACCATGGGCAGAGCGGGACCCAGTATCGA
CCTGTCTGGGACACTCGCACCAGCACTGGAGCGCATAAGAACTGCTGGATCACTGAGGGCCCTCTGTGAC
GACACAGTCTTGCTCTTTCAGCAATGTACGGGCTATGATCGAGTGATGGTGTACCGATTCGACGAACAGG
GTCATGGTCTGGTCTTTTCCGAGTGTCACGTGCCTGGCCTGGAGAGCTACTTTGGCAACCGCTATCCCTC
TTCTACCGTACCCCAGATGGCCAGGCAACTTTACGTCCGGCAACGGGTCAGAGTGCTGGTGGATGTGACC
TACCAGCCTGTGCCACTCGAACCTCGGCTGAGCCCACTCACTGGACGGGATCTGGACATGAGCGGCTGCT
TCCTGAGGTCCATGTCACCTTGCCATCTGCAGTTCTTGAAGGACATGGGCGTTCGAGCCACACTCGCAGT
CTCACTGGTTGTAGGCGGGAAACTGTGGGGTCTTGTGGTGTGTCACCACTACCTTCCCAGGTTCATCCGG
TTCGAGTTGAGAGCCATCTGCAAACGTTTGGCCGAGAGAATAGCCACCCGCATTACTGCTCTGGAATCCG
GGAGCTCTGCCAGCGGTGGCAGCACCTCCCGAGACGCCGAGGCACGCCGTCTCCTAAGAATTCAGATCCG
CCCCTCTCCCTCCCCCCCCCCTAACGTTACTGGCCGAAGCCGCTTGGAATAAGGCCGGTGTGCGTTTGTC
TATATGTTATTTTCCACCATATTGCCGTCTTTTGGCAATGTGAGGGCCCGGAAACCTGGCCCTGTCTTCT
TGACGAGCATTCCTAGGGGTCTTTCCCCTCTCGCCAAAGGAATGCAAGGTCTGTTGAATGTCGTGAAGGA
AGCAGTTCCTCTGGTAGCTTCTTGAAGACAAACAACGTCTGTAGCGACCCTTTGCAGGCAGCGGAACCCC
CCACCTGGCGACAGGTGCCTCTGCGGCCAAAAGCCACGTGTATAAGATACACCTGCAAAGGCGGCACAAC
CCCAGTGCCACGTTGTGAGTTGGATAGTTGTGGAAAGAGTCAAATGGCTCTCCTCAAGCGTATTCAACAA
GGGGCTGAAGGATGCCCAGAAGGTACCCCATTGTATGGGATCTGATCTGGGGCCTCGGTACACATGCTTT
ACATGTGTTTAGTCGAGGTTAAAAAAACGTCTAGGCCCCCCGAACCACGGGGACGTGGTTTTCCTTTGAA
AAACACGATGATAATATGGCCACAACCATGGTGAGCAAGGGCGAGGAGCTGTTCACCGGGGTGGTGCCCA
TCCTGGTCGAGCTGGACGGCGACGTAAACGGCCACAAGTTCAGCGTGTCCGGCGAGGGCGAGGGCGATGC
CACCTACGGCAAGCTGACCCTGAAGTTCATCTGCACCACCGGCAAGCTGCCCGTGCCCTGGCCCACCCTC
GTGACCACCCTGACCTACGGCGTGCAGTGCTTCAGCCGCTACCCCGACCACATGAAGCAGCACGACTTCT
TCAAGTCCGCCATGCCCGAAGGCTACGTCCAGGAGCGCACCATCTTCTTCAAGGACGACGGCAACTACAA
GACCCGCGCCGAGGTGAAGTTCGAGGGCGACACCCTGGTGAACCGCATCGAGCTGAAGGGCATCGACTTC
AAGGAGGACGGCAACATCCTGGGGCACAAGCTGGAGTACAACTACAACAGCCACAACGTCTATATCATGG
CCGACAAGCAGAAGAACGGCATCAAGGTGAACTTCAAGATCCGCCACAACATCGAGGACGGCAGCGTGCA
GCTCGCCGACCACTACCAGCAGAACACCCCCATCGGCGACGGCCCCGTGCTGCTGCCCGACAACCACTAC
CTGAGCACCCAGTCCGCCCTGAGCAAAGACCCCAACGAGAAGCGCGATCACATGGTCCTGCTGGAGTTCG
TGACCGCCGCCGGGATCACTCTCGGCATGGACGAGCTGTACAAGTAAACCGGTGCTCGAGGTACCGATGA
ATAGCTAAGGTCGAGGCCGCAGGTAAGTATCAAGGTTACAAGACAGGTTTAAGGAGACCAATAGAAACTG
GGCTTGTCGAGACAGAGAAGACTCTTGCGTTTCTGATAGGCACCTATTGGTCTTACTGACATCCACTTTG
CCTTTCTCTCCACAGGTGTCGACAATCAACCTCTGGATTACAAAATTTGTGAAAGATTGACTGGTATTCT
TAACTATGTTGCTCCTTTTACGCTATGTGGATACGCTGCTTTAATGCCTTTGTATCATGCTATTGCTTCC
CGTATGGCTTTCATTTTCTCCTCCTTGTATAAATCCTGGTTGCTGTCTCTTTATGAGGAGTTGTGGCCCG
TTGTCAGGCAACGTGGCGTGGTGTGCACTGTGTTTGCTGACGCAACCCCCACTGGTTGGGGCATTGCCAC
CACCTGTCAGCTCCTTTCCGGGACTTTCGCTTTCCCCCTCCCTATTGCCACGGCGGAACTCATCGCCGCC
TGCCTTGCCCGCTGCTGGACAGGGGCTCGGCTGTTGGGCACTGACAATTCCGTGGTGTTGTCGGGGAAGC
TGACGTCCTTTCCATGGCTGCTCGCCTGTGTTGCCACCTGGATTCTGCGCGGGACGTCCTTCTGCTACGT
CCCTTCGGCCCTCAATCCAGCGGACCTTCCTTCCCGCGGCCTGCTGCCGGCTCTGCGGCCTCTTCCGCGT
CTTCGCCTTCGCCCTCAGACGAGTCGGATCTCCCTTTGGGCCGCCTCCCCGCCTGGAATTCGAGCTCGGT
ACGATCAGCCTCGACTGTGCCTTCTAGTTGCCAGCCATCTGTTGTTTGCCCCTCCCCCGTGCCTTCCTTG
ACCCTGGAAGGTGCCACTCCCACTGTCCTTTCCTAATAAAATGAGGAAATTGCATCGCATTGTCTGAGTA
GGTGTCATTCTATTCTGGGGGGTGGGGTGGGGCAGGACAGCAAGGGGGAGGATTGGGAAGACAATAGCCC
AGCTTTTGTTCCCTTTAGTGAGGGTTAATTGCGCGCTTGGCGTAATCATGGTCATAGCTGTTTCCTGTGT
GAAATTGTTATCCGCTAATTCACTCCTCAGGTGCAGGCTGCCTATCAGAAGGTGGTGGCTGGTGTGGCCA
ATGCCCTGGCTCACAAATACCACTGAGATCTTTTTCCCTCTGCCAAAAATTATGGGGACATCATGAAGCC
CCTTGAGCATCTGACTTCTGGCTAATAAAGGAAATTTATTTTCATTGCAATAGTGTGTTGGAATTTTTTG
TGTCTCTCACTCGGAAGGACATATGGGAGGGCAAATCATTTAAAACATCAGAATGAGTATTTGGTTTAGA
GTTTGGCAACATATGCCCATATGCTGGCTGCCATGAACAAAGGTTGGCTATAAAGAGGTCATCAGTATAT
GAAACAGCCCCCTGCTGTCCATTCCTTATTCCATAGAAAAGCCTTGACTTGAGGTTAGATTTTTTTTATA
TTTTGTTTTGTGTTATTTTTTTCTTTAACATCCCTAAAATTTTCCTTACATGTTTTACTAGCCAGATTTT
TCCTCCTCTCCTGACTACTCCCAGTCATAGCTGTCCCTCTTCTCTTATGGAGATCGGCCGGCCGCCGGCG
TCGACGCGCGCGGCCGCGGCGCGCCGTTGCTGGCGTTTTTCCATAGGCTCCGCCCCCCTGACGAGCATCA
CAAAAATCGACGCTCAAGTCAGAGGTGGCGAAACCCGACAGGACTATAAAGATACCAGGCGTTTCCCCCT
GGAAGCTCCCTCGTGCGCTCTCCTGTTCCGACCCTGCCGCTTACCGGATACCTGTCCGCCTTTCTCCCTT
CGGGAAGCGTGGCGCTTTCTCATAGCTCACGCTGTAGGTATCTCAGTTCGGTGTAGGTCGTTCGCTCCAA
GCTGGGCTGTGTGCACGAACCCCCCGTTCAGCCCGACCGCTGCGCCTTATCCGGTAACTATCGTCTTGAG
TCCAACCCGGTAAGACACGACTTATCGCCACTGGCAGCAGCCACTGGTAACAGGATTAGCAGAGCGAGGT
ATGTAGGCGGTGCTACAGAGTTCTTGAAGTGGTGGCCTAACTACGGCTACACTAGAAGAACAGTATTTGG
TATCTGCGCTCTGCTGAAGCCAGTTACCTTCGGAAAAAGAGTTGGTAGCTCTTGATCCGGCAAACAAACC
ACCGCTGGTAGCGGTGGTTTTTTTGTTTGCAAGCAGCAGATTACGCGCAGAAAAAAAGGATCTCAAGAAG
ATCCTTTGATCTTTTCTACGGGGTCTGACGCTCAGTGGAACGAAAACTCACGTTAAGGGATTTTGGTCAT
GAGATTATCAAAAAGGATCTTCACCTAGATCCTTTTAAATTAAAAATGAAGTTTTAAATCAATCTAAAGT
ATATATGAGTAAACTTGGTCTGACAGTTACCAATGCTTAATCAGTGAGGCACCTATCTCAGCGATCTGTC
TATTTCGTTCATCCATAGTTGCCTGACTCCCCGTCGTGTAGATAACTACGATACGGGAGGGCTTACCATC
TGGCCCCAGTGCTGCAATGATACCGCGAGACCCACGCTCACCGGCTCCAGATTTATCAGCAATAAACCAG
CCAGCCGGAAGGGCCGAGCGCAGAAGTGGTCCTGCAACTTTATCCGCCTCCATCCAGTCTATTAATTGTT
GCCGGGAAGCTAGAGTAAGTAGTTCGCCAGTTAATAGTTTGCGCAACGTTGTTGCCATTGCTACAGGCAT
CGTGGTGTCACGCTCGTCGTTTGGTATGGCTTCATTCAGCTCCGGTTCCCAACGATCAAGGCGAGTTACA
TGATCCCCCATGTTGTGCAAAAAAGCGGTTAGCTCCTTCGGTCCTCCGATCGTTGTCAGAAGTAAGTTGG
CCGCAGTGTTATCACTCATGGTTATGGCAGCACTGCATAATTCTCTTACTGTCATGCCATCCGTAAGATG
CTTTTCTGTGACTGGTGAGTACTCAACCAAGTCATTCTGAGAATAGTGTATGCGGCGACCGAGTTGCTCT
TGCCCGGCGTCAATACGGGATAATACCGCGCCACATAGCAGAACTTTAAAAGTGCTCATCATTGGAAAAC
GTTCTTCGGGGCGAAAACTCTCAAGGATCTTACCGCTGTTGAGATCCAGTTCGATGTAACCCACTCGTGC
ACCCAACTGATCTTCAGCATCTTTTACTTTCACCAGCGTTTCTGGGTGAGCAAAAACAGGAAGGCAAAAT
GCCGCAAAAAAGGGAATAAGGGCGACACGGAAATGTTGAATACTCATACTCTTCCTTTTTCAATATTATT
GAAGCATTTATCAGGGTTATTGTCTCATGAGCGGATACATATTTGAATGTATTTAGAAAAATAAACAAAT
AGGGGTTCCGCGCACATTTCCCCGAAAAGTGCCACCTGACGTCTAAGAAACCATTATTATCATGACATTA
ACCTATAAAAATAGGCGTATCACGAGGCCCTTTCGTCTACGCGCGCGCCGGCGGCGCGCCGTCGACGGCC
GGCCGCGGCCGC
